>Addgene plasmid #72147 | Sema3f(L,+)-Fc-His | depositor full sequence | sequence record 138940 | Full sequence
GTCGAGGTCTCGACGGTATCGATTGACATTGATTATTGACTAGCTAGTTATTAATAGTAATCAATTACGG
GGTCATTAGTTCATAGCCCATATATGGAGTTCCGCGTTACATAACTTACGGTAAATGGCCCGCCTGGCTG
ACCGCCCAACGACCCCCGCCCATTGACGTCAATAATGACGTATGTTCCCATAGTAACGCCAATAGGGACT
TTCCATTGACGTCAATGGGTGGAGTATTTACGGTAAACTGCCCACTTGGCAGTACATCAAGTGTATCATA
TGCCAAGTCCGCCCCCTATTGACGTCAATGACGGTAAATGGCCCGCCTGGCATTATGCCCAGTACATGAC
CTTACGGGACTTTCCTACTTGGCAGTACATCTACGTATTAGTCATCGCTATTACCATGGTGATGCGGTTT
TGGCAGTACACCAATGGGCGTGGATAGCGGTTTGACTCACGGGGATTTCCAAGTCTCCACCCCATTGACG
TCAATGGGAGTTTGTTTTGGCACCAAAATCAACGGGACTTTCCAAAATGTCGTAATAACCCCGCCCCGTT
GACGCAAATGGGCGGTAGGCGTGTACGGTGGGAGGTCTATATAAGCAGAGCTCGTTTAGTGAACCGTCAG
ATCGCCTGGAGACGCCATCCACGCTGTTTTGACCTCCATAGAAGACACCGGGACCGATCCAGCCTCCGCG
GCCGGGAACGGTGCATTGGAACGCGGATTCCCCGTGCCAAGAGTGACGTAAGTACCGCCTATAGACTCTA
TAGGCACACCCCTTTGGCTCTTATGCATGCTATACTGTTTTTGGCTTGGGGCCTATACACCCCCGCTTCC
ATATGCTATAGGTGATGGTATAGCTTAGCCTATAGGTGTGGGTTATTGACCATTATTGACCACTCCCCTA
TTGGTGACGATACTTTCCATTACTAATCCATAACATGGCTCTTTGCCACAACTATCTCTATTGGCTATAT
GCCAATACTCTGTCCTTCAGAGACTGACACGGACTCTGTATTTTTACAGGATGGGGTCCCATTTATTATT
TACAAATTCACATATACAACAACGCCGTCCCCCGTGCCCGCAGTTTTTATTAAACATAGCGTGGGATCTC
CACGCGAATCTCGGGTACGTGTTCCGGACATGGGCTCTTCTCCGGTAGCGGCGGAGCTTCCACATCCGAG
CCCTGGTCCCATGCCTCCAGCGGCTCATGGTCGCTCGGCAGCTCCTTGCTCCTAACAGTGGAGGCCAGAC
TTAGGCACAGCACAATGCCCACCACCACCAGTGTGCCGCACAAGGCCGTGGCGGTAGGGTATGTGTCTGA
AAATGAGCTCGGAGATTGGGCTCGCACCGCTGACGCAGATGGAAGACTTAAGGCAGCGGCAGAAGAAGAT
GCAGGCAGCTGAGTTGTTGTATTCTGATAAGAGTCAGAGGTAACTCCCGTTGCGGTGCTGTTAACGGTGG
AGGGCAGTGTAGTCTGAGCAGTACTCGTTGCTGCCGCGCGCGCCACCAGACATAATAGCTGACAGACTAA
CAGACTGTTCCTTTCCATGGGTCTTTTCTGCAGAAGCTTGAATTCTCGAGGATCCGCGGCCGCGCCACCA
TGCTTGTCACTGCCTTCATCCTCTGGGCTTCCCTGCTGACCGGGGCCTGGCCTGCTACCCCTATCCAGGA
CCAGCTTCCAGCCACACCTAGAGTCCGACTGTCATTCAAAGAACTTAAGGCCACCGGTACCGCCCACTTC
TTCAACTTTCTGCTCAACACTACAGACTACAGAATCCTGCTCAAGGATGAGGACCATGACCGCATGTATG
TGGGCAGCAAGGACTACGTGCTGTCCCTGGACCTGCATGACATCAACCGAGAGCCCCTTATTATCCATTG
GGCAGCCTCCCCGCAGCGCATTGAGGAGTGCATACTGTCAGGCAAGGATGGCAATGGAGAGTGTGGTAAC
TTCGTCCGGCTCATCCAGCCTTGGAACCGAACACACCTGTATGTGTGTGGGACCGGTGCCTACAACCCCA
TGTGCACCTATGTGAACCGTGGCCGTCGCGCACAGGCCCTACCGTGGACCCAGATGCAGGTGGTCAGAGG
CCGAGGCAGCAGGGCCACCGATGGTGCCGACCGCCCGACGCCCACAGCCCCACGCCAGGATTACATCTTC
TACCTGGAGCCTGAGAAACTGGAGTCAGGAAAAGGCAAATGTCCCTATGACCCCAAGCTGGACACAGCCT
CAGCCCTCATCAATGAGGAACTCTATGCAGGAGTGTACATCGATTTTATGGGTACCGATGCAGCCATTTT
CCGCACGCTGGGGAAGCAGACAGCCATGCGCACAGATCAGTACAACTCCCGGTGGCTCAATGATCCTTCC
TTCATACATGCTGAGCTCATCCCTGACAGTGCAGAGCGCAATGACGATAAACTCTACTTCTTCTTCCGAG
AGCGCTCGGCAGAGGCGCCACAGAACCCTGCTGTGTATGCCCGCATCGGGCGCATCTGCCTCAACGATGA
CGGTGGCCATTGCTGCCTGGTCAACAAGTGGAGCACATTCCTGAAGGCTCGGCTCGTCTGCTCCGTGCCA
GGCGAGGATGGTATTGAGACCCACTTCGACGAACTCCAGGATGTGTTTGTCCAGCAGACCCAGGACGTCA
GGAACCCAGTCATTTATGCTGTCTTTACCTCTTCAGGCTCTGTGTTCCGAGGGTCTGCAGTGTGTGTCTA
CTCCATGGCTGATATCCGCATGGTCTTCAATGGGCCTTTTGCTCACAAGGAGGGCCCCAACTATCAATGG
ATGCCCTTCTCAGGAAAGATGCCCTATCCTCGGCCTGGCACATGCCCTGGTGGAACCTTCACGCCCTCGA
TGAAGTCCACTAAGGACTACCCTGATGAAGTGATCAACTTCATGCGCACTCATCCGCTCATGTACCAGGC
CGTCTACCCGCTCCAGCGGCGACCCCTGGTGGTCCGTACAGGCGCTCCCTACCGCCTCACCACTGTCGCT
GTGGACCAGGTGGATGCAGCTGATGGACGCTATGAGGTGCTTTTCCTGGGCACAGACCGCGGGACAGTGC
AGAAGGTCATCGTGCTGCCCAAGGACGACCAGGAGGTGGAAGAGCTGATGCTAGAGGAAGTGGAGGTCTT
CAAGGAACCAGCACCTGTTAAGACCATGACCATCTCTTCCAAGAGGCAACAACTGTATGTGGCCTCAGCC
GTGGGTGTCACACACCTGAGCCTGCACCGCTGCCAGGCCTATGGAGCTGCCTGTGCCGACTGCTGCCTTG
CCCGCGATCCCTACTGTGCCTGGGATGGCCAGGCCTGCTCTCGCTACACAGCATCCTCCAAGAGGCGGAG
TCGCCGGCAAGATGTCCGCCACGGGAACCCTATCAGACAGTGCCGTGGTTTCAATTCCAATGCAAACAAG
AATGCCGTAGAGTCTGTGCAGTACGGAGTGGCCGGCAGCGCAGCTTTCCTTGAGTGTCAGCCCCGCTCAC
CTCAAGCCACTGTCAAGTGGCTGTTCCAGCGAGATCCCAGTGATCGGCGCCGTGAGATTCGCGCAGAGGA
CCGCTTCCTGCGTACAGAGCAGGGGCTGTTGCTTCGCGCCCTGCAGCTTGGTGACCGCGGCCTCTACTCC
TGCACGGCCACTGAGAACAACTTCAAGCACATCGTCACGCGGGTGCAGCTGCATGTACTGGGCCGGGATG
CCGTCCATGCTGCCCTCTTCCCCCCACTGGCTGTGAGCGTCCCTCCACCTCCTGGCACAGGCCCTCCAAC
GCCTCCTTACCAGGAGCTGGCCCAGCTCCTAGCCCAGCCGGAAGTGGGCCTCATCCATCAGTACTGCCAG
GGTTACTGGCGCCACGTGCCCCCCAGACCCAGGGAGGCGCCAGGAGCACTTAGGCCTCCTGAACTCCAGG
ACCAGAAAAAGCCGGGCGCGCCTGACAAAACTCACACATGCCCACCGTGCCCAGCACCTGAACTCCTGGG
GGGACCGTCAGTCTTCCTCTTCCCCCCAAAACCCAAGGACACCCTCATGATCTCCCGGACCCCTGAGGTC
ACATGCGTGGTGGTGGACGTGAGCCACGAAGACCCTGAGGTCAAGTTCAACTGGTACGTGGACGGCGTGG
AGGTGCATAATGCCAAGACAAAGCCGCGGGAGGAGCAGTACAACAGCACGTACCGTGTGGTCAGCGTCCT
CACCGTCCTGCACCAGGACTGGCTGAATGGCAAGGAGTACAAGTGCAAGGTCTCCAACAAAGCCCTCCCA
GCCCCCATCGAGAAAACCATCTCCAAAGCCAAAGGGCAGCCCCGAGAACCACAGGTGTATACCCTGCCCC
CATCCCGGGATGAGCTGACCAAGAACCAGGTCAGCCTGACCTGCCTGGTCAAAGGCTTCTATCCCAGCGA
CATCGCCGTGGAGTGGGAGAGCAATGGGCAGCCGGAGAACAACTACAAGACCACGCCTCCCGTGCTGGAC
TCCGACGGCTCCTTCTTCCTCTACAGCAAGCTCACCGTGGACAAGAGCAGGTGGCAGCAGGGGAACGTCT
TCTCATGCTCCGTGATGCATGAGGCTCTGCACAACCACTACACGCAGAAGAGCCTCTCCCTGTCTCCGGG
TAAAGGCGGCCATCATCACCATCACCATTAATCTAGAGATCTTATTAAAGCAGAACTTGTTTATTGCAGC
TTATAATGGTTACAAATAAAGCAATAGCATCACAAATTTCACAAATAAAGCATTTTTTTCACTGCATTCT
AGTTGTGGTTTGTCCAAACTCATCAATGTATCTTATCATGTCTGGTCGACTCTAGCTAGACTCTTCCGCT
TCCTCGCTCACTGACTCGCTGCGCTCGGTCGTTCGGCTGCGGCGAGCGGTATCAGCTCACTCAAAGGCGG
TAATACGGTTATCCACAGAATCAGGGGATAACGCAGGAAAGAACATGTGAGCAAAAGGCCAGCAAAAGGC
CAGGAACCGTAAAAAGGCCGCGTTGCTGGCGTTTTTCCATAGGCTCCGCCCCCCTGACGAGCATCACAAA
AATCGACGCTCAAGTCAGAGGTGGCGAAACCCGACAGGACTATAAAGATACCAGGCGTTTCCCCCTGGAA
GCTCCCTCGTGCGCTCTCCTGTTCCGACCCTGCCGCTTACCGGATACCTGTCCGCCTTTCTCCCTTCGGG
AAGCGTGGCGCTTTCTCATAGCTCACGCTGTAGGTATCTCAGTTCGGTGTAGGTCGTTCGCTCCAAGCTG
GGCTGTGTGCACGAACCCCCCGTTCAGCCCGACCGCTGCGCCTTATCCGGTAACTATCGTCTTGAGTCCA
ACCCGGTAAGACACGACTTATCGCCACTGGCAGCAGCCACTGGTAACAGGATTAGCAGAGCGAGGTATGT
AGGCGGTGCTACAGAGTTCTTGAAGTGGTGGCCTAACTACGGCTACACTAGAAGAACAGTATTTGGTATC
TGCGCTCTGCTGAAGCCAGTTACCTTCGGAAAAAGAGTTGGTAGCTCTTGATCCGGCAAACAAACCACCG
CTGGTAGCGGTGGTTTTTTTGTTTGCAAGCAGCAGATTACGCGCAGAAAAAAAGGATCTCAAGAAGATCC
TTTGATCTTTTCTACGGGGTCTGACGCTCAGTGGAACGAAAACTCACGTTAAGGGATTTTGGTCATGAGA
TTATCAAAAAGGATCTTCACCTAGATCCTTTTAAATTAAAAATGAAGTTTTAAATCAATCTAAAGTATAT
ATGAGTAAACTTGGTCTGACAGTTACCAATGCTTAATCAGTGAGGCACCTATCTCAGCGATCTGTCTATT
TCGTTCATCCATAGTTGCCTGACTCCCCGTCGTGTAGATAACTACGATACGGGAGGGCTTACCATCTGGC
CCCAGTGCTGCAATGATACCGCGAGACCCACGCTCACCGGCTCCAGATTTATCAGCAATAAACCAGCCAG
CCGGAAGGGCCGAGCGCAGAAGTGGTCCTGCAACTTTATCCGCCTCCATCCAGTCTATTAATTGTTGCCG
GGAAGCTAGAGTAAGTAGTTCGCCAGTTAATAGTTTGCGCAACGTTGTTGCCATTGCTACAGGCATCGTG
GTGTCACGCTCGTCGTTTGGTATGGCTTCATTCAGCTCCGGTTCCCAACGATCAAGGCGAGTTACATGAT
CCCCCATGTTGTGCAAAAAAGCGGTTAGCTCCTTCGGTCCTCCGATCGTTGTCAGAAGTAAGTTGGCCGC
AGTGTTATCACTCATGGTTATGGCAGCACTGCATAATTCTCTTACTGTCATGCCATCCGTAAGATGCTTT
TCTGTGACTGGTGAGTACTCAACCAAGTCATTCTGAGAATAGTGTATGCGGCGACCGAGTTGCTCTTGCC
CGGCGTCAATACGGGATAATACCGCGCCACATAGCAGAACTTTAAAAGTGCTCATCATTGGAAAACGTTC
TTCGGGGCGAAAACTCTCAAGGATCTTACCGCTGTTGAGATCCAGTTCGATGTAACCCACTCGTGCACCC
AACTGATCTTCAGCATCTTTTACTTTCACCAGCGTTTCTGGGTGAGCAAAAACAGGAAGGCAAAATGCCG
CAAAAAAGGGAATAAGGGCGACACGGAAATGTTGAATACTCATACTCTTCCTTTTTCAATATTATTGAAG
CATTTATCAGGGTTATTGTCTCATGAGCGGATACATATTTGAATGTATTTAGAAAAATAAACAAATAGGG
GTTCCGCGCACATTTCCCCGAAAAGTGCCACCTGACGTCTAAGAAACCATTATTATCATGACATTAACCT
ATAAAAATAGGCGTATCACGAGGCCCTTTCGTCTCGCGCGTTTCGGTGATGACGGTGAAAACCTCTGACA
CATGCAGCTCCCGGAGGAATGTGTGTCAGTTAGGGTGTGGAAAGTCCCCAGGCTCCCCAGGCAGGCAGAA
GTATGCAAAGCATGCATCTCAATTAGTCAGCAACCAGGTGTGGAAAGTCCCCAGGCTCCCCAGCAGGCAG
AAGTATGCAAAGCATGCATCTCAATTAGTCAGCAACCATAGTCCCGCCCCTAACTCCGCCCATCCCGCCC
CTAACTCCGCCCAGTTCCGCCCATTCTCCGCCCCATGGCTGACTAATTTTTTTTATTTATGCAGAGGCCG
AGGCCGCCTCTGCCTCTGAGCTATTCCAGAAGTAGTGAGGAGGCTTTTTTGGAGGCCTAGGCTTTTGCAA
AAAGCTCCCGGGAGCTTGTATATCCATTTTCGTCCCGGAGACGGTCACAGCTTGTCTGTAAGCGGATGCC
GGGAGCAGACAAGCCCGTCAGGGCGCGTCAGCGGGTGTTGGCGGGTGTCGGGGCTGGCTTAACTATGCGG
CATCAGAGCAGATTGTACTGAGAGTGCACCATATGCGGTGTGAAATACCGCACAGATGCGTAAGGAGAAA
ATACCGCATCAGGAAATTGTAAGCGTTAATATTTTGTTAAAATTCGCGTTAAATTTTTGTTAAATCAGCT
CATTTTTTAACCAATAGGCCGAAATCGGCAAAATCCCTTATAAATCAAAAGAATAGACCGAGATAGGGT
[37 nt withheld, positions 7560-7596]
AAAGAACGTGGACTCCAACGTCAAAGG
[49 nt withheld, positions 7624-7672]
T
[91 nt withheld, positions 7674-7764]
G
[124 nt withheld, positions 7766-7889]
CCATTCGCCATTCAGGCTGCGCAACTGTTGGGAAGGGCGATCGGTGCGGGCCTCTTCGCTATTACGCCAG
CTGGCGAAAGGGGGATGTGCTGCAAGGCGATTAAGTTGGGTAACGCCAGGGTTTTCCCAGTCACGACGTT
GTAAAACGACGGCCAGTGAATT
Features (pLannotate 1.2.2; 14 found; start..end, strand, type, name):
     25..408     +  enhancer       CMV enhancer: human cytomegalovirus immediate early enhancer
    410..609     +  promoter       CMV promoter: human cytomegalovirus (CMV) immediate early promoter
    748..1573    +  intron         CMV intron A: human cytomegalovirus intron A (Chapman et al., 1991)
   1610..3934    +  CDS            Sema3f: SEM3F_MOUSE - Experimental evidence at transcript level: Swiss-Prot protein existence level 2. From Mus musculus (Mouse).
   3920..4624    +  CDS            IGHG1 (fragment): IGHG1_HUMAN - Experimental evidence at protein level: Swiss-Prot protein existence level 1. Constant region of immunoglobulin heavy chains. Immunoglobulins, also known as antibodies, are membrane-bound or secreted glycoproteins produced by B lymphocytes. In the recognition phase of humoral immunity, the membrane-bound immunoglobulins serve as receptors which, upon binding of a specific antigen, trigger the clonal expansion and differentiation of B lymphocytes into immunoglobulins- secreting plasma cells. Secreted immunoglobulins mediate the effector phase of humoral immunity, which results in
   4674..4795    +  polyA_signal   SV40 poly(A) signal: SV40 polyadenylation signal
   5004..5592    -  rep_origin     ori: high-copy-number ColE1/pMB1/pBR322/pUC origin of replication
   5763..6623    -  CDS            AmpR: β-lactamase; bla; confers resistance to ampicillin, carbenicillin, and related antibiotics
   6624..6728    -  promoter       AmpR promoter: bla
   6823..6858    +  CDS            rop (fragment): Rop protein, which maintains plasmids at low copy number; rop
   6881..7211    +  promoter       SV40 promoter: SV40 enhancer and early promoter
   7334..7433    +  misc_feature   bom (fragment): basis of mobility region from pBR322
   7461..7889    -  rep_origin     f1 ori (sequence partly withheld): f1 bacteriophage origin of replication; arrow indicates direction of (+) strand synthesis
   7893..8050    -  CDS            lacZα (fragment): LacZα fragment of β-galactosidase; lacZ fragment
