[The description below was written by a language model from this plasmid's Addgene catalogue record and pLannotate feature annotations shown in this document.]
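Description:
Sema3f(L,+)-Fc-His is a mammalian expression plasmid of about 8.1 kb, built on the pCMVi-SV40ori backbone, that produces a soluble, tagged form of mouse semaphorin 3F. It is propagated in E. coli as a high-copy plasmid through a ColE1/pUC-type origin and selected with ampicillin via the β-lactamase gene. The backbone also carries an f1 phage origin and small remnants of rop, bom and lacZα that are cloning-history fragments rather than functional parts. An SV40 enhancer/early promoter region is annotated with no annotated coding sequence downstream. In keeping with the backbone name, it most likely supplies the SV40 origin, which allows episomal amplification in cells expressing large T antigen.

The expression cassette is driven by the human CMV immediate-early enhancer and promoter, followed by CMV intron A, an element commonly included to increase transcript processing and expression. Downstream lies the 2,325 bp Sema3f coding sequence, inserted between XhoI and AscI sites that are both retained. According to the record, this is the "long" version, truncated at cleavage site P3 and containing no deletion in exon 3. It is fused in frame at its C terminus to the Fc region of human IgG1 and a 6X histidine tag, both supplied by the backbone, and the transcript ends at an SV40 polyadenylation signal. The His tag is stated in the catalogue entry but is not annotated separately in the feature table.

The Fc portion would be expected to dimerise the secreted protein and allow capture or detection with Fc-binding reagents, while the His tag permits metal-affinity purification. The associated publication describes an extracellular biochemical screen for interactions among neuronal recognition proteins in the retina, consistent with use of this construct to make recombinant Sema3F for binding assays.
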