Addgene plasmid #72147: Sema3f(L,+)-Fc-His
Purpose: Expresses the Sema3F protein (truncated at cleavage site P3; ie, long and contains no deletion in exon 3), C-terminally fused to the Fc region of human IgG1 + 6X histidine tag.
Depositing lab: Woj Wojtowicz. Depositing organization: University of California, Berkeley. Publication: An extracellular biochemical screen reveals that FLRTs and Unc5s mediate neuronal subtype recognition in the retina. Visser JJ, Cheng Y, Perry SC, Chastain AB, Parsa B, Masri SS, Ray TA, Kay JN, Wojtowicz WM. Elife. 2015 Dec 3;4. pii: e08149. doi: 10.7554/eLife.08149. PubMed 26633812.
Backbone
  Vector backbone: pCMVi-SV40ori
  Vector type: Mammalian Expression
Growth in bacteria
  Bacterial resistance: Ampicillin, 100 μg/mL
  Growth temperature: 37°C
  Growth strain: DH5alpha
  Copy number: High Copy
Gene/Insert
  Gene/Insert name: Sema3f (alt names: Semaphorin 3F; Sema4; Semak; NCBI gene ID 20350; Reference sequence NM_001311151.1)
  Species: M. musculus (mouse)
  Insert size (bp): 2325
  Entrez Gene: Sema3f (a.k.a. Sem, Sema4, Semak)
  Promoter: CMV
  Tag / fusion protein: Fc-His (C terminal on backbone)
  Cloning method: Restriction Enzyme; 5′ cloning site XhoI (not destroyed); 3′ cloning site AscI (not destroyed)
  Sequencing primers: 5′ GTCAGAGGTAACTCCCGTTGC; 3′ ATCATGAGGGTGTCCTTG
Terms and licenses: Academic/Nonprofit Terms; Industry Terms: Not Available to Industry
How to cite: Sema3f(L,+)-Fc-His was a gift from Woj Wojtowicz (Addgene plasmid # 72147 ; http://n2t.net/addgene:72147 ; RRID:Addgene_72147)
