>Addgene plasmid #72147 | Sema3f(L,+)-Fc-His | addgene partial sequence | sequence record 138938 | pMRB101-F 5'-aagatgcaggcagctgagtt-3'
ACGGTGGAGGGCAGTGTAGTCTGAGCAGTACTCGTTGCTGCCGCGCGCGCCACCAGACATAATAGCTGAC
AGACTAACAGACTGTTCCTTTCCATGGGTCTTTTCTGCAGAAGCTTGAATTCTCGAGGATCCGCGGCCGC
GCCACCATGCTTGTCACTGCCTTCATCCTCTGGGCTTCCCTGCTGACCGGGGCCTGGCCTGCTACCCCTA
TCCAGGACCAGCTTCCAGCCACACCTAGAGTCCGACTGTCATTCAAAGAACTTAAGGCCACCGGTACCGC
CCACTTCTTCAACTTTCTGCTCAACACTACAGACTACAGAATCCTGCTCAAGGATGAGGACCATGACCGC
ATGTATGTGGGCAGCAAGGACTACGTGCTGTCCCTGGACCTGCATGACATCAACCGAGAGCCCCTTATTA
TCCATTGGGCAGCCTCCCCGCAGCGCATTGAGGAGTGCATACTGTCAGGCAAGGATGGCAATGGAGAGTG
TGGTAACTTCGTCCGGCTCATCCAGCCTTGGAACCGAACACACCTGTATGTGTGTGGGACCGGTGCCTAC
AACCCCATGTGCACCTATGTGAACCGTGGCCGTCGCGCACAGGCCCTACCGTGGACCCAGATGCAGGTGG
TCAGAGGCCGAGGCAGCAGGGCCACCGATGGTGCCGACCGCCCGACGCCCACAGCCCCACGCCAGGATTA
CATCTTCTACCTGGAGCCTGAGAAACTGGAGTCAGGAAAAGGCAAATGTCCCTATGACCCCAAGCTGGAC
ACAGCCTCAGCCCTCATCAATGAGGAACTCTATGCAGGAGTGTACATCGATTTTATGGGTACCGATGCAG
C
