>Addgene plasmid #72147 | Sema3f(L,+)-Fc-His | addgene partial sequence | sequence record 138939 | SV40pA-R 5'-GAAATTTGTGATGCTATTGC-3'
ATAAGATCTCTAGATTAATGGTGATGGTGATGATGGCCGCCTTTACCCGGAGACAGGGAGAGGCTCTTCT
GCGTGTAGTGGTTGTGCAGAGCCTCATGCATCACGGAGCATGAGAAGACGTTCCCCTGCTGCCACCTGCT
CTTGTCCACGGTGAGCTTGCTGTAGAGGAAGAAGGAGCCGTCGGAGTCCAGCACGGGAGGCGTGGTCTTG
TAGTTGTTCTCCGGCTGCCCATTGCTCTCCCACTCCACGGCGATGTCGCTGGGATAGAAGCCTTTGACCA
GGCAGGTCAGGCTGACCTGGTTCTTGGTCAGCTCATCCCGGGATGGGGGCAGGGTATACACCTGTGGTTC
TCGGGGCTGCCCTTTGGCTTTGGAGATGGTTTTCTCGATGGGGGCTGGGAGGGCTTTGTTGGAGACCTTG
CACTTGTACTCCTTGCCATTCAGCCAGTCCTGGTGCAGGACGGTGAGGACGCTGACCACACGGTACGTGC
TGTTGTACTGCTCCTCCCGCGGCTTTGTCTTGGCATTATGCACCTCCACGCCGTCCACGTACCAGTTGAA
CTTGACCTCAGGGTCTTCGTGGCTCACGTCCACCACCACGCATGTGACCTCAGGGGTCCGGGAGATCATG
AGGGTGTCCTTGGGTTTTGGGGGGAAGAGGAAGACTGACGGTCCCCCCAGGAGTTCAGGTGCTGGGCACG
GTGGGCATGTGTGAGTTTTGTCAGGCGCGCCCGGCTTTTTCTGGTCCTGGAGTTCAGGAGGCCTAAGTGC
TCCTGGCGCCTCCCTGGGTCTGGGGGGCACGTGGCGCCAGTAACCCTGGCAGTACTGATGGATGAGGCCC
ACTTCCGGCTGG
